Addgene plasmid #38213: pTH747-CEN-RLuc/min4maxCFLuc
Depositing lab: Tobias von der Haar. Depositing organization: London and South East University Group (LASE). Publication: Translation elongation can control translation initiation on eukaryotic mRNAs. Chu D, Kazana E, Bellanger N, Singh T, Tuite MF, von der Haar T. EMBO J. 2014 Jan 1;33(1):21-34. doi: 10.1002/embj.201385651. Epub 2013 Dec 19. PubMed 24357599.
Backbone
  Vector backbone: pCENBEVY-U
  Backbone size w/o insert (bp): 6616
  Total vector size (bp): 9184
  Vector type: Yeast Expression
  Selectable markers: URA3
Growth in bacteria
  Bacterial resistance: Ampicillin, 100 μg/mL
  Growth temperature: 37°C
  Growth strain: DH5alpha
  Growth instructions: We have observed that plasmids containing the codon maximised Firefly luciferase variant or portions there of cause slow growth in some E. coli strains (eg Top10). However, this does not appear to affect plasmid yield.
  Copy number: High Copy
Gene/Insert 1
  Gene/Insert name: Firefly Luciferase (alt name: FLuc)
  Species: Photinus pyralis
  Insert size (bp): 1644
  Mutation: The first four codons of the original FLuc gene were exchanged for those isoaccepting codons decoded by the least abundant tRNAs in yeast. All remaining codons were exchanged for those isoaccepting codons decoded by the most abundant tRNAs. The last three codons of the full-length Firefly luciferase gene have been deleted to yield a luciferase variant which is fully functional, but no longer localises to peroxisomes.
  GenBank ID: AF043450
  Promoter: TDH3 (=GDP)
  Cloning method: Restriction Enzyme; 5′ cloning site BamHI (not destroyed); 3′ cloning site SalI (not destroyed)
  Sequencing primers: 5′ n/a; 3′ M13f
Gene/Insert 2
  Gene/Insert name: Renilla luciferase (alt name: RLuc)
  Species: Synthetic; Renilla reniformis
  Insert size (bp): 942
  GenBank ID: AF043450.1
  Promoter: ADH1
  Cloning method: Restriction Enzyme; 5′ cloning site XmaI (not destroyed); 3′ cloning site EcoRI (not destroyed)
  Sequencing primers: 5′ n/a; 3′ M13r
Resource information
  A portion of this plasmid was derived from a plasmid made by: The RLuc gene originated from a plasmid kindly provided by Dr David Bedwell (University of Alabama, Birmingham). Salas-Marco J, Bedwell DM (2004) Molecular and Cellular Biology 24:7769-7778.
Terms and licenses: Academic/Nonprofit Terms; Industry Terms: Not Available to Industry
How to cite: pTH747-CEN-RLuc/min4maxCFLuc was a gift from Tobias von der Haar (Addgene plasmid # 38213 ; http://n2t.net/addgene:38213 ; RRID:Addgene_38213)
