[The description below was written by a language model from this plasmid's Addgene catalogue record and pLannotate feature annotations shown in this document.]
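Description:
pTH747-CEN-RLuc/min4maxCFLuc is a yeast expression shuttle plasmid of about 9.2 kb built on the pCENBEVY-U backbone, designed as a dual-luciferase reporter for Saccharomyces cerevisiae. In yeast it is maintained through a CEN6/ARS element, which gives stable, low-copy centromeric propagation, and it is selected with the URA3 auxotrophic marker, which can also be counterselected with 5-FOA. In E. coli it replicates from a high-copy ColE1/pUC-type origin under ampicillin selection. An f1 origin, T3 and T7 promoters, and fragments of lacZα and the multiple cloning site remain from its pBluescript-type ancestry.

The payload is a divergent, bidirectional promoter arrangement. The TDH3 (GPD/GAP) promoter drives a firefly luciferase gene from Photinus pyralis, followed by the ADH1 terminator. On the opposite strand, the ADH1 promoter drives Renilla luciferase, followed by the ADH2 terminator. The firefly gene has been recoded. Its first four codons were replaced with synonymous codons decoded by the least abundant yeast tRNAs, and all remaining codons were replaced with those decoded by the most abundant tRNAs. The last three codons were deleted, which yields a fully functional enzyme that no longer localises to peroxisomes.

Renilla luciferase, expressed from the same plasmid, can serve as an internal reference against which firefly output is normalised. The associated publication concerns how translation elongation can control translation initiation on eukaryotic mRNAs, so the construct fits a study of how slow codons at the start of an otherwise fast-decoded open reading frame affect protein expression. The depositor notes that plasmids carrying the codon-maximised firefly sequence slow the growth of some E. coli strains, apparently without reducing plasmid yield.
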