Features (pLannotate 1.2.2; 27 found; start..end, strand, type, name):
     70..573     -  misc_feature   CEN/ARS: S. cerevisiae CEN6 centromere fused to an autonomously replicating sequence
    610..714     +  promoter       AmpR promoter: bla
    715..1575    +  CDS            AmpR: β-lactamase; bla; confers resistance to ampicillin, carbenicillin, and related antibiotics
   1746..2334    +  rep_origin     ori: high-copy-number ColE1/pMB1/pBR322/pUC origin of replication
   2517..2609    +  CDS            lacI (fragment): lac repressor; lacI; The lac repressor binds to the lac operator to inhibit transcription in E. coli. This inhibition can be relieved by adding lactose or isopropyl-β-D-thiogalactopyranoside (IPTG).
   2622..2643    +  protein_bind   CAP binding site: CAP binding activates transcription in the presence of cAMP. E. coli catabolite activator protein
   2658..2688    +  promoter       lac promoter: promoter for the E. coli lac operon
   2696..2712    +  protein_bind   lac operator: The lac repressor binds to the lac operator to inhibit transcription in E. coli. This inhibition can be relieved by adding lactose or isopropyl-β-D-thiogalactopyranoside (IPTG). lac repressor encoded by lacI
   2757..2775    +  promoter       T3 promoter: promoter for bacteriophage T3 RNA polymerase
   2788..2809    -  misc_feature   MCS (fragment): pBluescript multiple cloning site
   2824..3123    -  terminator     ADH2 terminator: transcription terminator for the S. cerevisiae alcohol dehydrogenase 2 (ADH2) gene
   3154..4086    -  CDS            LUCI_RENRE: Experimental evidence at protein level: Swiss-Prot protein existence level 1. Upon binding the substrate, the enzyme catalyzes an oxygenation, producing a very short-lived hydroperoxide that cyclizes into a dioxetanone structure, which collapses, releasing a CO(2) molecule. The spontaneous breakdown of the dioxetanone releases the energy (about 50 kcal/mole) that is necessary to generate the excited state of the coelenteramide product, which is the singlet form of the monoanion. In vivo the product undergoes the process of nonradiative energy transfer to an accessory protein, a green fluoresce
   4094..4486    -  promoter       ADH1 promoter: S. cerevisiae ADH1; promoter for alcohol dehydrogenase 1
   4499..5143    +  promoter       GAP promoter: S. cerevisiae TDH3; promoter for glyceraldehyde-3-phosphate dehydrogenase
   5151..6791    +  CDS            LUCI_PHOPY: Experimental evidence at protein level: Swiss-Prot protein existence level 1. Produces green light with a wavelength of 562 nm. From Photinus pyralis (Common eastern firefly) (Lampyris pyralis).
   6794..6818    +  misc_feature   MCS (fragment): pUC18/19 multiple cloning site
   6812..6946    +  CDS            ADH1 (fragment): ADH1_YEAST - Also known as ADC1. Experimental evidence at protein level: Swiss-Prot protein existence level 1. This isozyme preferentially catalyzes the conversion of primary unbranched alcohols to their corresponding aldehydes. Also shows activity toward secondary alcohols. From Saccharomyces cerevisiae (strain ATCC 204508 / S288c) (Baker's yeast).
   6950..7137    +  terminator     ADH1 terminator: S. cerevisiae ADH1; transcription terminator for the S. cerevisiae alcohol dehydrogenase 1 (ADH1) gene
   7170..7194    -  misc_feature   MCS (fragment): pBluescript multiple cloning site
   7203..7221    -  promoter       T7 promoter: promoter for bacteriophage T7 RNA polymerase
   7224..7381    +  CDS            lacZα (fragment): LacZα fragment of β-galactosidase; lacZ fragment
   7389..7844    +  rep_origin     f1 ori (sequence partly withheld): f1 bacteriophage origin of replication; arrow indicates direction of (+) strand synthesis
   7845..7894    -  misc_feature   bom (fragment): basis of mobility region from pBR322
   7973..8776    -  CDS            URA3: orotidine-5'-phosphate decarboxylase, required for uracil biosynthesis; S. cerevisiae URA3; yeast auxotrophic marker, counterselectable with 5-fluoroorotic acid (5-FOA)
   8777..8992    -  promoter       URA3 promoter: S. cerevisiae URA3
   9003..9050    -  misc_feature   bom (fragment): basis of mobility region from pBR322
   9152..1       -  CDS            rop (fragment) (across the origin): Rop protein, which maintains plasmids at low copy number; rop
>Addgene plasmid #38213 | pTH747-CEN-RLuc/min4maxCFLuc | depositor full sequence | sequence record 48290 | pTH747-CEN-RLuc/min4maxCFLuc sequence 9186 bps
GACGAAAGGGCCTCGTGATACGCCTATTTTTATAGGTTAATGTCATGATAATAATGGTTTCTTAGGACGG
ATCGCTTGCCTGTAACTTACACGCGCCTCGTATCTTTTAATGATGGAATAATTTGGGAATTTACTCTGTG
TTTATTTATTTTTATGTTTTGTATTTGGATTTTAGAAAGTAAATAAAGAAGGTAGAAGAGTTACGGAATG
AAGAAAAAAAAATAAACAAAGGTTTAAAAAATTTCAACAAAAAGCGTACTTTACATATATATTTATTAGA
CAAGAAAAGCAGATTAAATAGATATACATTCGATTAACGATAAGTAAAATGTAAAATCACAGGATTTTCG
TGTGTGGTCTTCTACACAGACAAGATGAAACAATTCGGCATTAATACCTGAGAGCAGGAAGAGCAAGATA
AAAGGTAGTATTTGTTGGCGATCCCCCTAGAGTCTTTTACATCTTCGGAAAACAAAAACTATTTTTTCTT
TAATTTCTTTTTTTACTTTCTATTTTTAATTTATATATTTATATTAAAAAATTTAAATTATAATTATTTT
TATAGCACGTGATGAAAAGGACCCAGGTGGCACTTTTCGGGGAAATGTGCGCGGAACCCCTATTTGTTTA
TTTTTCTAAATACATTCAAATATGTATCCGCTCATGAGACAATAACCCTGATAAATGCTTCAATAATATT
GAAAAAGGAAGAGTATGAGTATTCAACATTTCCGTGTCGCCCTTATTCCCTTTTTTGCGGCATTTTGCCT
TCCTGTTTTTGCTCACCCAGAAACGCTGGTGAAAGTAAAAGATGCTGAAGATCAGTTGGGTGCACGAGTG
GGTTACATCGAACTGGATCTCAACAGCGGTAAGATCCTTGAGAGTTTTCGCCCCGAAGAACGTTTTCCAA
TGATGAGCACTTTTAAAGTTCTGCTATGTGGCGCGGTATTATCCCGTATTGACGCCGGGCAAGAGCAACT
CGGTCGCCGCATACACTATTCTCAGAATGACTTGGTTGAGTACTCACCAGTCACAGAAAAGCATCTTACG
GATGGCATGACAGTAAGAGAATTATGCAGTGCTGCCATAACCATGAGTGATAACACTGCGGCCAACTTAC
TTCTGACAACGATCGGAGGACCGAAGGAGCTAACCGCTTTTTTTCACAACATGGGGGATCATGTAACTCG
CCTTGATCGTTGGGAACCGGAGCTGAATGAAGCCATACCAAACGACGAGCGTGACACCACGATGCCTGTA
GCAATGGCAACAACGTTGCGCAAACTATTAACTGGCGAACTACTTACTCTAGCTTCCCGGCAACAATTAA
TAGACTGGATGGAGGCGGATAAAGTTGCAGGACCACTTCTGCGCTCGGCCCTTCCGGCTGGCTGGTTTAT
TGCTGATAAATCTGGAGCCGGTGAGCGTGGGTCTCGCGGTATCATTGCAGCACTGGGGCCAGATGGTAAG
CCCTCCCGTATCGTAGTTATCTACACGACGGGCAGTCAGGCAACTATGGATGAACGAAATAGACAGATCG
CTGAGATAGGTGCCTCACTGATTAAGCATTGGTAACTGTCAGACCAAGTTTACTCATATATACTTTAGAT
TGATTTAAAACTTCATTTTTAATTTAAAAGGATCTAGGTGAAGATCCTTTTTGATAATCTCATGACCAAA
ATCCCTTAACGTGAGTTTTCGTTCCACTGAGCGTCAGACCCCGTAGAAAAGATCAAAGGATCTTCTTGAG
ATCCTTTTTTTCTGCGCGTAATCTGCTGCTTGCAAACAAAAAAACCACCGCTACCAGCGGTGGTTTGTTT
GCCGGATCAAGAGCTACCAACTCTTTTTCCGAAGGTAACTGGCTTCAGCAGAGCGCAGATACCAAATACT
GTCCTTCTAGTGTAGCCGTAGTTAGGCCACCACTTCAAGAACTCTGTAGCACCGCCTACATACCTCGCTC
TGCTAATCCTGTTACCAGTGGCTGCTGCCAGTGGCGATAAGTCGTGTCTTACCGGGTTGGACTCAAGACG
ATAGTTACCGGATAAGGCGCAGCGGTCGGGCTGAACGGGGGGTTCGTGCACACAGCCCAGCTTGGAGCGA
ACGACCTACACCGAACTGAGATACCTACAGCGTGAGCATTGAGAAAGCGCCACGCTTCCCGAAGGGAGAA
AGGCGGACAGGTATCCGGTAAGCGGCAGGGTCGGAACAGGAGAGCGCACGAGGGAGCTTCCAGGGGGGAA
CGCCTGGTATCTTTATAGTCCTGTCGGGTTTCGCCACCTCTGACTTGAGCGTCGATTTTTGTGATGCTCG
TCAGGGGGGCCGAGCCTATGGAAAAACGCCAGCAACGCGGCCTTTTTACGGTTCCTGGCCTTTTGCTGGC
CTTTTGCTCACATGTTCTTTCCTGCGTTATCCCCTGATTCTGTGGATAACCGTATTACCGCCTTTGAGTG
AGCTGATACCGCTCGCCGCAGCCGAACGACCGAGCGCAGCGAGTCAGTGAGCGAGGAAGCGGAAGAGCGC
CCAATACGCAAACCGCCTCTCCCCGCGCGTTGGCCGATTCATTAATGCAGCTGGCACGACAGGTTTCCCG
ACTGGAAAGCGGGCAGTGAGCGCAACGCAATTAATGTGAGTTACCTCACTCATTAGGCACCCCAGGCTTT
ACACTTTATGCTTCCGGCTCCTATGTTGTGTGGAATTGTGAGCGGATAACAATTTCACACAGGAAACAGC
TATGACCATGATTACGCCAAGCTCGGAATTAACCCTCACTAAAGGGAACAAAAGCTGGGTACCGGGCCCC
CCCTCGAGGGCATGCGAAGGAAAATGAGAAATATCGAGGGAGACGATTCAGAGGAGCAGGACAAACTATA
ACCGACTGTTTGTTGGAGGATGCCGTACATAACGAACACTGCTGAAGCTACCATGTCTACAGTTTAGAGG
AATGGGTACAACTCACAGGCGAGGGATGGTGTTCACTCGTGCTAGCAAACGCGGTGGGAGCAAAAAGTAG
AATATTATCTTTTATTCGTGAAACTTCGAACACTGTCATCTAAAGATGCTATATACTAATATAGGCATAC
TTGATAATGGAAACTATAAATCGTGAAGGCATAGGAGATCCGCTTATTTAGAAGTGTCGAATTCTTACGA
CATTTGTTCATTTTTGAGAACTCGCTCAACGAACGATTTGATATATTTTCCCATTTCATCAGGTGCATCT
TCTTGCGAAAAATGAAGACCTTTTACTTTGACAAATTCAGTATTAGGAAACTTCTTGGCACCTTCAACAA
TAGCATTGGAAAAGAATCCTGGGTCCGATTCAATAAACATTTTTGGTAAATCATCACTTGCACGTAGATA
AGCATTATAATTCCTAACAATTTGTACAACGTCAGGTTTACCACCTTTTACTAACGGGATTTCACGAGGC
CATGATAATGTTGGACGACGAACTTCACCTTTCTCTTTGAATGGTTCAAGATATGCTGCAAATTCTTCTG
GTTCTAACTTTCTCATGATTTTTGATGGCAACATGGTTTCCACGAAGAAGTTATTCTCCAAAACCATTTT
TTCTCCTTCTTCAGATTTGATCAACGCAATATCTTCTTCAATATCAGGCCATTCATCCCATGATTCAATC
ACATCTACTACACTTTCAGCGTGAACTATTGCTTTGATCTTATCTTGATGCTCATAGCTATAATGAAATG
CCAAACAAGCACCCCAATCATGGCCGACAAAAATGATCTTCTTTGGTAAATTAAGAAGTTCAAACCATGC
AGTAAGATATTTGTAATGATCAAGTAACCTATAAGAACCATTACCAGATTTGCCTGATTTGCCCATACCA
ATAAGGTCTGGTATAATACACCGCGCTACTGGCTCAATATGTGGCACAACATGTCGCCATAAATAAGAAG
AGGCCGCGTTACCATGTAAAAAAATAACAGCATTTTCTGCATGTTTTTCTGAATCATAATAATTAATAAA
TGAATCAAGAACATTCATTTGTTTACATCTGGCCCACCACTGCGGACCAGTTATCATCCGTTTCCTTTGT
TCTGGATCATAAACTTTCGAAGTCATCCCGGGGAGTTGATTGTATGCTTGGTATAGCTTGAAATATTGTG
CAGAAAAAGAAACAAGGAAGAAAGGGAACGAGAACAATGACGAGGAAACAAAAGATTAATAATTGCAGGT
CTATTTATACTTGATAGCAAAGCGGCAAACTTTTTTTATTTCAAATTCAAGTAACTGGAAGGAAGGCCGT
ATACCGTTGCTCATTAGAGAGTAGTGTGCGTGAATGAAGGAAGGAAAAAGTTTCGTGTGTTCGAAGATAC
CCCTCATCAGCTCTGGAACAACGACATCTGTTGGTGCTGTCTTTGTCGTTAATTTTTTCCTTTAGTGTCT
TCCATCATTTTTTTTGTCATTGCGGATATGGTGAGACAACAACGGGGGAGAGAGAAAAGAAAAAAAAAGA
AAAGAATCCGGGAGTTTATCATTATCAATACTGCCATTTCAAAGAATACGTAAATAATTAATAGTAGTGA
TTTTCCTAACTTTATTTAGTCAAAAAATTAGCCTTTTAATTCTGCTGTAACCCGTACATGCCCAAAATAG
GGGGCGGGTTACACAGAATATATAACATCGTAGGTGTCTGGGTGAACAGTTTATTCCTGGCATCCACTAA
ATATAATGGAGCCCGCTTTTTAAGCTGGCATCCAGAAAAAAAAAGAATCCCAGCACCAAAATATTGTTTT
CTTCACCAACCATCAGTTCATAGGTCCATTCTCTTAGCGCAACTACAGAGAACAGGGGCACAAACAGGCA
AAAAACGGGCACAACCTCAATGGAGTGATGCAACCTGCCTGGAGTAAATGATGACACAAGGCAATTGACC
CACGCATGTATCTATCTCATTTTCTTACACCTTCTATTACCTTCTGCTCTCTCTGATTTGGAAAAAGCTG
AAAAAAAAGGTTGAAACCAGTTCCCTGAAATTATTCCCCTACTTGACTAATAAGTATATAAAGAACGGTA
GGTATTGATTGTAATTCTGTAAATCTATTTCTTAAACTTCTTAAATTCTACTTTTATAGTTAGTCTTTTT
TTTAGTTTTAAAACACCAAGAACTTAGTTTCGACGGATCCATGGAGGACGCAAAGAACATTAAGAAGGGC
CCAGCTCCATTCTACCCATTGGAAGACGGCACTGCTGGCGAACAATTGCACAAGGCTATGAAGAGATACG
CTTTGGTTCCAGGCACTATTGCTTTCACTGACGCTCACATTGAAGTTAACATTACTTACGCTGAATACTT
CGAAATGTCTGTTAGATTGGCTGAAGCTATGAAGAGATACGGCTTGAACACTAACCACAGAATTGTTGTT
TGCTCTGAAAACTCTTTGCAATTCTTCATGCCAGTTTTGGGCGCTTTGTTCATTGGCGTTGCTGTTGCTC
CAGCTAACGACATTTACAACGAAAGAGAATTGTTGAACTCTATGAACATTTCTCAACCAACTGTTGTTTT
CGTTTCTAAGAAGGGCTTGCAAAAGATTTTGAACGTTCAAAAGAAGTTGCCAATTATTCAAAAGATTATT
ATTATGGACTCTAAGACTGACTACCAAGGCTTCCAATCTATGTACACTTTCGTTACTTCTCACTTGCCAC
CAGGCTTCAACGAATACGACTTCGTTCCAGAATCTTTCGACAGAGACAAGACTATTGCTTTGATTATGAA
CTCTTCTGGCTCTACTGGCTTGCCAAAGGGCGTTGCTTTGCCACACAGAACTGCTTGCGTTAGATTCTCT
CACGCTAGAGACCCAATTTTCGGCAACCAAATTATTCCAGACACTGCTATTTTGTCTGTTGTTCCATTCC
ACCACGGCTTCGGCATGTTCACTACTTTGGGCTACTTGATTTGCGGCTTCAGAGTTGTTTTGATGTACAG
ATTCGAAGAAGAATTGTTCTTGAGATCTTTGCAAGACTACAAGATTCAATCTGCTTTGTTGGTTCCAACT
TTGTTCTCTTTCTTCGCTAAGTCTACTTTGATTGACAAGTACGACTTGTCTAACTTGCACGAAATTGCTT
CTGGCGGCGCTCCATTGTCTAAGGAAGTTGGCGAAGCTGTTGCTAAGAGATTCCACTTGCCAGGCATTAG
ACAAGGCTACGGCTTGACTGAAACTACTTCTGCTATTTTGATTACTCCAGAAGGCGACGACAAGCCAGGC
GCTGTTGGCAAGGTTGTTCCATTCTTCGAAGCTAAGGTTGTTGACTTGGACACTGGCAAGACTTTGGGCG
TTAACCAAAGAGGCGAATTGTGCGTTAGAGGCCCAATGATTATGTCTGGCTACGTTAACAACCCAGAAGC
TACTAACGCTTTGATTGACAAGGACGGCTGGTTGCACTCTGGCGACATTGCTTACTGGGACGAAGACGAA
CACTTCTTCATTGTTGACAGATTGAAGTCTTTGATTAAGTACAAGGGCTACCAAGTTGCTCCAGCTGAAT
TGGAATCTATTTTGTTGCAACACCCAAACATTTTCGACGCTGGCGTTGCTGGCTTGCCAGACGACGACGC
TGGCGAATTGCCAGCTGCTGTTGTTGTTTTGGAACACGGCAAGACTATGACTGAAAAGGAAATTGTTGAC
TACGTTGCTTCTCAAGTTACTACTGCTAAGAAGTTGAGAGGCGGCGTTGTTTTCGTTGACGAAGTTCCAA
AGGGCTTGACTGGCAAGTTGGACGCTAGAAAGATTAGAGAAATTTTGATTAAGGCTAAGAAGGGCGGCAA
GTAAGTCGACCTGCAGGCATGCAAGCTTTGGACTTCTTCGCCAGAGGTTTGGTCAAGTCTCCAATCAAGG
TTGTCGGCTTGTCTACCTTGCCAGAAATTTACGAAAAGATGGAAAAGGGTCAAATCGTTGGTAGATACGT
TGTTGACACTTCTAAATAAGCGAATTTCTTATGATTTATGATTTTTATTATTAAATAAGTTATAAAAAAA
ATAAGTGTATACAAATTTTAAAGTGACTCTTAGGTTTTAAAACGAAAATTATTGTTCTTGAGTAACTCTT
TCCTGTAGGTCAGGTTGCTTTCTCAGGTATAGCATGAGGTCGCTCTTATTGACCACACCTCTACCGGCAT
GCCGGTCGAAATTCCCCTACCCTATGAAAAGCGGCCGCCACCGCGGTGGAGCTCCAATTCGCCCTATAGT
GAGTCGTATTACAATTCACTGGCCGTCGTTTTACAACGTCGTGACTGGGAAAACCCTGGCGTTACCCAAC
TTAATCGCCTTGCAGCACATCCCCCCTTCGCCAGCTGGCGTAATAGCGAAGAGGCCCGCACCGATCGCCC
TTCCCAACAGTTGCGCAGCCTGAATGGCGAATGGCGCG
[124 nt withheld, positions 7389-7512]
C
[91 nt withheld, positions 7514-7604]
A
[49 nt withheld, positions 7606-7654]
CCTTTGACGTTGGAGTCCACGTTCTTT
[37 nt withheld, positions 7682-7718]
ACCCTATCTCGGTCTATTCTTTTGATTTATAAGGGATTTTGCCGATTTCGGCCTATTGGTTAAAAAATGA
GCTGATTTAACAAAAATTTAACGCGAATTTTAACAAAATATTAACGTTTACAATTTCCTGATGCGGTATT
TTCTCCTTACGCATCTGTGCGGTATTTCACACCGCAGGGTAATAACTGATATAATTAAATTGAAGCTCTA
ATTTGTGAGTTTAGTATACATGCATTTACTTATAATACAGTTTTTTAGTTTTGCTGGCCGCATCTTCTCA
AATATGCTTCCCAGCCTGCTTTTCTGTAACGTTCACCCTCTACCTTAGCATCCCTTCCCTTTGCAAATAG
TCCTCTTCCAACAATAATAATGTCAGATCCTGTAGAGACCACATCATCCACGGTTCTATACTGTTGACCC
AATGCGTCTCCCTTGTCATCTAAACCCACACCGGGTGTCATAATCAACCAATCGTAACCTTCATCTCTTC
CACCCATGTCTCTTTGAGCAATAAAGCCGATAACAAAATCTTTGTCGCTCTTCGCAATGTCAACAGTACC
CTTAGTATATTCTCCAGTAGATAGGGAGCCCTTGCATGACAATTCTGCTAACATCAAAAGGCCTCTAGGT
TCCTTTGTTACTTCTTCTGCCGCCTGCTTCAAACCGCTAACAATACCTGGGCCCACCACACCGTGTGCAT
TCGTAATGTCTGCCCATTCTGCTATTCTGTATACACCCGCAGAGTACTGCAATTTGACTGTATTACCAAT
GTCAGCAAATTTTCTGTCTTCGAAGAGTAAAAAATTGTACTTGGCGGATAATGCCTTTAGCGGCTTAACT
GTGCCCTCCATGGAAAAATCAGTCAAGATATCCACATGTGTTTTTAGTAAACAAATTTTGGGACCTAATG
CTTCAACTAACTCCAGTAATTCCTTGGTGGTACGAACATCCAATGAAGCACACAAGTTTGTTTGCTTTTC
GTGCATGATATTAAATAGCTTGGCAGCAACAGGACTAGGATGAGTAGCAGCACGTTCCTTATATGTAGCT
TTCGACATGATTTATCTTCGTTTCCTGCAGGTTTTTGTTCTGTGCAGTTGGGTTAAGAATACTGGGCAAT
TTCATGTTTCTTCAACACTACATATGCGTATATATACCAATCTAAGTCTGTGCTCCTTCCTTCGTTCTTC
CTTCTGTTCGGAGATTACCGAATCAAAAAAATTTCAAAGAAACCGAAATCAAAAAAAAGAATAAAAAAAA
AATGATGAATTGAATTGAAAAGCGTGGTGCACTCTCAGTACAATCTGCTCTGATGCCGCATAGTTAAGCC
AGCCCCGACACCCGCCAACACCCGCTGACGCGCCCTGACGGGCTTGTCTGCTCCCGGCATCCGCTTACAG
ACAAGCTGTGACCGTCTCCGGGAGCTGCATGTGTCAGAGGTTTTCACCGTCATCACCGAAACGCGCGA
