>Addgene plasmid #38213 | pTH747-CEN-RLuc/min4maxCFLuc | addgene partial sequence | sequence record 54542 | yADH1-F 5'-ATACGGCCTTCCTTCCAGTT-3'
GTTTGCTGTCTTGCTATCAAGTATAAATAGACCTGCAATTATTAATCTTTTGTTTCCTCGTCATTGTTCT
CGTTCCCTTTCTTCCTTGTTTCTTTTTCTGCACAATATTTCAAGCTATACCAAGCTACAATCAACTCCCC
GGGATGACTTCGAAAGTTTATGATCCAGAACAAAGGAAACGGATGATAACTGGTCCGCAGTGGTGGGCCA
GATGTAAACAAATGAATGTTCTTGATTCATTTATTAATTATTATGATTCAGAAAAACATGCAGAAAATGC
TGTTATTTTTTTACATGGTAACGCGGCCTCTTCTTATTTATGGCGACATGTTGTGCCACATATTGAGCCA
GTAGCGCGGTGTATTATACCAGACCTTATTGGTATGGGCAAATCAGGCAAATCTGGTAATGGTTCTTATA
GGTTACTTGATCATTACAAATATCTTACTGCATGGTTTGAACTTCTTAATTTACCAAAGAAGATCATTTT
TGTCGGCCATGATTGGGGTGCTTGTTTGGCATTTCATTATAGCTATGAGCATCAAGATAAGATCAAAGCA
ATAGTTCACGCTGAAAGTGTAGTAGATGTGATTGAATCATGGGATGAATGGCCTGATATTGAAGAAGATA
TTGCGTTGATCAAATCTGAAGAAGGAGAAAAAATGGTTTTGGAGAATAACTTCTTCGTGGAAACCATGTT
GCCATCAAAAATCATGAGAAAGTTAGAACCAGAAGAATTTGCAGCATATCTTGAACCATTCAAA
