>Addgene plasmid #38213 | pTH747-CEN-RLuc/min4maxCFLuc | addgene partial sequence | sequence record 54770 | GPDpro-F 5'-CGGTAGGTATTGATTGTAATTCTG-3'
AATTCTACTTTTATAGTTAGTCTTTTTTTTAGTTTTAAAACACCAAGAACTTAGTTTCGACGGATCCATG
GAGGACGCAAAGAACATTAAGAAGGGCCCAGCTCCATTCTACCCATTGGAAGACGGCACTGCTGGCGAAC
AATTGCACAAGGCTATGAAGAGATACGCTTTGGTTCCAGGCACTATTGCTTTCACTGACGCTCACATTGA
AGTTAACATTACTTACGCTGAATACTTCGAAATGTCTGTTAGATTGGCTGAAGCTATGAAGAGATACGGC
TTGAACACTAACCACAGAATTGTTGTTTGCTCTGAAAACTCTTTGCAATTCTTCATGCCAGTTTTGGGCG
CTTTGTTCATTGGCGTTGCTGTTGCTCCAGCTAACGACATTTACAACGAAAGAGAATTGTTGAACTCTAT
GAACATTTCTCAACCAACTGTTGTTTTCGTTTCTAAGAAGGGCTTGCAAAAGATTTTGAACGTTCAAAAG
AAGTTGCCAATTATTCAAAAGATTATTATTATGGACTCTAAGACTGACTACCAAGGCTTCCAATCTATGT
ACACTTTCGTTACTTCTCACTTGCCACCAGGCTTCAACGAATACGACTTCGTTCCAGAATCTTTCGACAG
AGACAAGACTATTGCTTTGATTATGAACTCTTCTGGCTCTACTGGCTTGCCAAAGGGCGTTGCTTTGCCA
CACAGAACTGCTTGCGTTAGATTCTCTCACGCTAGAGACCCAATTTTCGGCAACCAAATTATTCCAGACA
CTGCTATTTTGTCTGTTGTTCCATTCCACCACGGCTTCGGCATGTTCACTAC
